>Addgene plasmid #67372 | pDEST14-ARF5 | addgene partial sequence | sequence record 118950 | T7 5'-TAATACGACTCACTATAGGG-3'
AAAAAGCAGGCTTAGAAGGAGATAGAACCATGGGCCTCACCGTGTCCGCTCTCTTTTCGCGGATCTTCGG
GAAGAAGCAGATGCGGATTCTCATGGTTGGCTTGGATGCGGCTGGCAAGACCACAATCCTGTACAAACTG
AAGTTGGGGGAGATTGTCACCACCATCCCAACCATAGGCTTCAATGTAGAAACAGTGGAATATAAGAACA
TCTGTTTCACAGTCTGGGACGTGGGAGGCCAGGACAAGATTCGGCCTCTGTGGCGGCACTACTTCCAGAA
CACTCAGGGCCTCATCTTTGTGGTGGACAGTAATGACCGGGAGCGGGTCCAAGAATCTGCTGATGAACTC
CAGAAGATGCTGCAGGAGGACGAGCTGCGGGATGCAGTGCTGCTGGTATTTGCCAACAAGCAGGACATGC
CCAACGCCATGCCCGTGAGCGAGCTGACTGACAAGCTGGGGCTACAGCACTTACGCAGCCGCACGTGGTA
TGTCCAGGCCACCTGCGCCACCCAAGGCACAGGTCTGTACGATGGTCTGGACTGGCTGTCCCACGAGCTG
TCAAAGCGCTAATAGGACCCAGCTTTCTTGTACAAAGTGGTGATGATCCGGCTGCTAACAAAGCCCGAAA
GGAAGCTGAGTTGGCTGCTGCCACCGCTGAGCAATAACTAGCATAACCCCTTGGGGCCTCTAAACGGGTC
TTGAGGGGTTTTTTGCTGAAAGGAGGAACTATATCCGGATATCCACAGGACGGGTGTGGTCGCCATGATC
GCGTAGTCGATAGTGGCTCCAAGTAGCGAAGCGAGCAGGACTGGGCGGCGGCCAAAAGCGGTCGGAACAG
TGCTCCGAGAACGGGTGCGCATAGAAATTGCATCAACGCATATAGCGCTAGCAGCA
