[The description below was written by a language model from this plasmid's Addgene catalogue record.]
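Description:
pDEST14-ARF5 is a bacterial expression plasmid built on the commercial Gateway destination vector pDEST14, carrying the open reading frame of human ARF5, a member of the ARF family of small regulatory GTPases. The insert was introduced by Gateway recombinational cloning, so the coding sequence is expected to be flanked by the att site scars left by that reaction. The plasmid is maintained at high copy number in standard E. coli cloning strains under ampicillin selection; the record does not list the origin of replication or provide a feature table.

Expression is driven by the T7 promoter, and the use of a T7 terminator sequencing primer indicates that a T7 terminator lies downstream of the insert. Such an arrangement requires a host that supplies T7 RNA polymerase, typically an inducible DE3 lysogen, for protein production, while ordinary cloning strains lacking the polymerase serve for propagation. The stated purpose is expression of native human Arf5, meaning the protein is produced without an affinity or epitope tag, which suits biochemical work where added sequences at either terminus could perturb GTPase behaviour. The insert carries a single T to C substitution at base 477, recorded as silent, so the encoded protein sequence is unchanged.

The construct belongs to a larger toolbox of plasmids for expressing or knocking down human ARF, ARL and SAR family GTPases, which also includes provisions for co-expression with N-myristoyltransferases in bacteria. An untagged N-terminus would be compatible with that kind of modification, though the record does not state whether this plasmid was used that way.
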