Addgene plasmid #67372: pDEST14-ARF5
Purpose: Expression of native hArf5 in E. coli
Depositing lab: Richard Kahn. Depositing organization: Emory University. Publication: Tool box: Plasmids for the expression or knockdown of human ARF Family GTPases (ARF/ARL/SAR) and their co-expression in bacteria with N-myristoyltransferases. Kerr SC, Kahn RA. Cell Logist. 2015 Sep 21;5(3):e1090523. doi: 10.1080/21592799.2015.1090523. eCollection 2015 Jul-Sep. PubMed 27057421.
Backbone
  Vector backbone: pDEST14
  Backbone manufacturer: Life Technologies
  Vector type: Bacterial Expression
Growth in bacteria
  Bacterial resistance: Ampicillin, 100 μg/mL
  Growth temperature: 37°C
  Growth strain: DH5alpha
  Copy number: High Copy
Gene/Insert
  Gene/Insert name: ARF5 (alt name: pRK4s-D14)
  Species: H. sapiens (human)
  Mutation: bp 477 T to C; silent mutation
  Entrez Gene: ARF5
  Promoter: T7
  Cloning method: Gateway Cloning
  Sequencing primers: 5′ T7; 3′ T7-term
Terms and licenses: Academic/Nonprofit Terms; Industry Terms: Not Available to Industry
How to cite: pDEST14-ARF5 was a gift from Richard Kahn (Addgene plasmid # 67372 ; http://n2t.net/addgene:67372 ; RRID:Addgene_67372)
